Addgene plasmid #181862: pcDNA3-FluoSTEP-AKAR (C/Y)
Purpose: FluoSTEP-AKAR using split CFP and cpVenus(E172) as the FRET donor and acceptor. Must pair with GFP11-tagged POI to reconstitute donor fluorescence.
Depositing lab: Jin Zhang. Depositing organization: University of California, San Diego (UCSD). Publication: FluoSTEPs: Fluorescent biosensors for monitoring compartmentalized signaling within endogenous microdomains. Tenner B, Zhang JZ, Kwon Y, Pessino V, Feng S, Huang B, Mehta S, Zhang J. Sci Adv. 2021 May 21;7(21). pii: 7/21/eabe4091. doi: 10.1126/sciadv.abe4091. Print 2021 May. PubMed 34020947.
Backbone
  Vector backbone: pcDNA3.1(+)
  Backbone manufacturer: Invitrogen
  Backbone size w/o insert (bp): 5377
  Total vector size (bp): 7312
  Vector type: Mammalian Expression
  Selectable markers: Neomycin (select with G418)
Growth in bacteria
  Bacterial resistance: Ampicillin, 100 μg/mL
  Growth temperature: 37°C
  Growth strain: DH5alpha
  Copy number: High Copy
Gene/Insert
  Gene/Insert name: FluoSTEP-AKAR (C-Y) (alt name: cpVenus(E172)-FHA1-PKAsub-CFP(1-10))
  Insert size (bp): 1935
  Promoter: CMV
  Tag / fusion protein: cpVenus(E127) (N terminal on insert); CFP(1-10) (C terminal on insert)
  Cloning method: Restriction Enzyme; 5′ cloning site BamHI (not destroyed); 3′ cloning site XbaI (not destroyed)
  Sequencing primers: 5′ CMV forward; 3′ BGH reverse
Terms and licenses: Academic/Nonprofit Terms; Industry Terms: Not Available to Industry
How to cite: pcDNA3-FluoSTEP-AKAR (C/Y) was a gift from Jin Zhang (Addgene plasmid # 181862 ; http://n2t.net/addgene:181862 ; RRID:Addgene_181862)
