[The description below was written by a language model from this plasmid's Addgene catalogue record and pLannotate feature annotations shown in this document.]
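Description:
pcDNA3-FluoSTEP-AKAR (C/Y) is a mammalian expression plasmid built on the Invitrogen pcDNA3.1(+) backbone, about 7.3 kb in total, that encodes a FRET-based reporter of protein kinase A (PKA) activity. It is propagated in E. coli as a high-copy plasmid through a ColE1/pUC-type origin with ampicillin selection (AmpR). An SV40 promoter-driven neomycin resistance gene with an SV40 polyadenylation signal allows G418 selection of transfected mammalian cells. An f1 origin and a T7 promoter upstream of the insert are standard backbone elements.

The roughly 1.9 kb insert, cloned between BamHI and XbaI, is transcribed from the CMV enhancer/promoter and terminated by the bGH poly(A) signal. It is a single fusion protein, ordered cpVenus(E172)–FHA1–PKA substrate–CFP(1-10). The automated annotation matches this layout: a circularly permuted Venus at the N terminus, a fragment of yeast RAD53 corresponding to the phosphopeptide-binding FHA1 domain, and a C-terminal region detected as the GFP(1-10) fragment, which the catalogue describes as its cyan variant. The short PKA substrate segment is not separately annotated. The catalogue's tag field writes the Venus permutation as E127 rather than E172, which looks like a typographical inconsistency.

In this design, phosphorylation of the substrate by PKA promotes its binding to FHA1, changing FRET between the cyan donor and the cpVenus acceptor. Because the donor lacks its eleventh β-strand, it fluoresces only after complementation with a GFP11-tagged protein of interest. This confines the FRET readout to the site of the tagged protein, which suits the sensor to monitoring compartmentalized PKA signaling within endogenous microdomains.
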