Features (pLannotate 1.2.2; 22 found; start..end, strand, type, name):
    105..484     +  enhancer       CMV enhancer: human cytomegalovirus immediate early enhancer
    485..688     +  promoter       CMV promoter: human cytomegalovirus (CMV) immediate early promoter
    684..717     +  LTR            5' LTR (truncated) (fragment): truncated 5' long terminal repeat (LTR) from HIV-1
    733..751     +  promoter       T7 promoter: promoter for bacteriophage T7 RNA polymerase
    810..1541    +  CDS            cp173Venus: circularly permuted form of the Venus yellow fluorescent protein (Nagai et al., 2004) efficient FRET acceptor for CFP
   1545..1967    +  CDS            RAD53 (fragment): RAD53_YEAST - Also known as MEC2, SAD1, SPK1. Experimental evidence at protein level: Swiss-Prot protein existence level 1. Controls S-phase checkpoint as well as G1 and G2 DNA damage checkpoints. Phosphorylates proteins on serine, threonine, and tyrosine. Prevents entry into anaphase and mitotic exit after DNA damage via regulation of the Polo kinase CDC5. Seems to be involved in the phosphorylation of RPH1. From Saccharomyces cerevisiae (strain ATCC 204508 / S288c) (Baker's yeast).
   2070..2711    +  CDS            GFP(1-10): fragment of superfolder GFP consisting of the first 10 β-strands associates with GFP11, the 11th β-strand, to reconstitute fluorescent GFP (Cabantous et al., 2005; Kamiyama et al., 2016)
   2773..2997    +  polyA_signal   bGH poly(A) signal: bovine growth hormone polyadenylation signal
   3001..3022    +  promoter       SV40 promoter (fragment): SV40 enhancer and early promoter
   3043..3471    +  rep_origin     f1 ori (sequence partly withheld): f1 bacteriophage origin of replication; arrow indicates direction of (+) strand synthesis
   3485..3814    +  promoter       SV40 promoter: SV40 enhancer and early promoter
   3881..4672    +  CDS            neo: KKA2_KLEPN - Also known as kan, nptII. Experimental evidence at protein level: Swiss-Prot protein existence level 1. Resistance to kanamycin, neomycin, paromomycin, ribostamycin, butirosin and gentamicin B. From Klebsiella pneumoniae.
   4696..4854    +  CDS            ble (fragment): BLE_KLEPN - Experimental evidence at protein level: Swiss-Prot protein existence level 1. Binding protein with a strong affinity to the bleomycin family of antibiotics. Binds to CL990; an antimitotic-antibiotic compound. From Klebsiella pneumoniae.
   4849..4970    +  polyA_signal   SV40 poly(A) signal: SV40 polyadenylation signal
   5043..5059    -  protein_bind   lac operator: The lac repressor binds to the lac operator to inhibit transcription in E. coli. This inhibition can be relieved by adding lactose or isopropyl-β-D-thiogalactopyranoside (IPTG). lac repressor encoded by lacI
   5067..5097    -  promoter       lac promoter: promoter for the E. coli lac operon
   5112..5133    -  protein_bind   CAP binding site: CAP binding activates transcription in the presence of cAMP. E. coli catabolite activator protein
   5146..5238    -  CDS            lacI (fragment): lac repressor; lacI; The lac repressor binds to the lac operator to inhibit transcription in E. coli. This inhibition can be relieved by adding lactose or isopropyl-β-D-thiogalactopyranoside (IPTG).
   5421..6009    -  rep_origin     ori: high-copy-number ColE1/pMB1/pBR322/pUC origin of replication
   6180..7040    -  CDS            AmpR: β-lactamase; bla; confers resistance to ampicillin, carbenicillin, and related antibiotics
   7041..7145    -  promoter       AmpR promoter: bla
   7204..7256    -  misc_feature   bom (fragment): basis of mobility region from pBR322
>Addgene plasmid #181862 | pcDNA3-FluoSTEP-AKAR (C/Y) | addgene full sequence | sequence record 362898 | Addgene NGS Result
TTAAGCTACAACAAGGCAAGGCTTGACCGACAATTGCATGAAGAATCTGCTTAGGGTTAGGCGTTTTGCG
CTGCTTCGCGATGTACGGGCCAGATATACGCGTTGACATTGATTATTGACTAGTTATTAATAGTAATCAA
TTACGGGGTCATTAGTTCATAGCCCATATATGGAGTTCCGCGTTACATAACTTACGGTAAATGGCCCGCC
TGGCTGACCGCCCAACGACCCCCGCCCATTGACGTCAATAATGACGTATGTTCCCATAGTAACGCCAATA
GGGACTTTCCATTGACGTCAATGGGTGGAGTATTTACGGTAAACTGCCCACTTGGCAGTACATCAAGTGT
ATCATATGCCAAGTACGCCCCCTATTGACGTCAATGACGGTAAATGGCCCGCCTGGCATTATGCCCAGTA
CATGACCTTATGGGACTTTCCTACTTGGCAGTACATCTACGTATTAGTCATCGCTATTACCATGGTGATG
CGGTTTTGGCAGTACATCAATGGGCGTGGATAGCGGTTTGACTCACGGGGATTTCCAAGTCTCCACCCCA
TTGACGTCAATGGGAGTTTGTTTTGGCACCAAAATCAACGGGACTTTCCAAAATGTCGTAACAACTCCGC
CCCATTGACGCAAATGGGCGGTAGGCGTGTACGGTGGGAGGTCTATATAAGCAGAGCTCTCTGGCTAACT
AGAGAACCCACTGCTTACTGGCTTATCGAAATTAATACGACTCACTATAGGGAGACCCAAGCTGGCTAGC
GTTTAAACTTAAGCTTGGTACCGAGCTCGGGATCCCATGGGCGGCGTGCAGCTCGCCGACCACTACCAGC
AGAACACCCCCATCGGCGACGGCCCCGTGCTGCTGCCCGACAACCACTACCTGAGCTACCAGTCCAAGCT
GAGCAAAGACCCCAACGAGAAGCGCGATCACATGGTCCTGCTGGAGTTCGTGACCGCCGCCGGGATCACT
CTCGGCATGGACGAGCTGTACAAGGGAGGTACCGGTGGATCTATGGTGAGCAAGGGCGAGGAGCTGTTCA
CCGGGGTGGTGCCCATCCTGGTCGAGCTGGACGGCGACGTAAACGGCCACAAGTTCAGCGTGTCCGGCGA
GGGCGAGGGCGATGCCACCTACGGCAAGCTGACCCTGAAGCTGATCTGCACCACCGGCAAGCTGCCCGTG
CCCTGGCCCACCCTCGTGACCACCCTGGGCTACGGCCTTCAGTGCTTCGCCCGCTACCCCGACCACATGA
AGCAGCACGACTTCTTCAAGTCCGCCATGCCCGAAGGCTACGTCCAGGAGCGCACCATCTTCTTCAAGGA
CGACGGCAACTACAAGACCCGCGCCGAGGTGAAGTTCGAGGGCGACACCCTGGTGAACCGCATCGAGCTG
AAGGGCATCGACTTCAAGGAGGACGGCAACATCCTGGGGCACAAGCTGGAGTACAACTACAACAGCCACA
ACGTCTATATCACCGCCGACAAGCAGAAGAACGGCATCAAGGCCAACTTCAAGATCCGCCACAACATCGA
GCATAAGTTTTCTCAAGAACAGATCGGCGAAAACATTGTGTGCAGGGTCATTTGTACCACGGGTCAAATT
CCCATCCGAGATTTGTCAGCTGATATTTCACAAGTGCTTAAGGAAAAACGATCCATAAAGAAAGTTTGGA
CATTTGGTAGAAACCCAGCCTGTGACTATCATTTAGGAAACATTTCAAGACTGTCAAATAAGCATTTCCA
AATACTACTAGGAGAAGACGGTAACCTTTTATTGAATGACATTTCCACTAATGGGACCTGGTTAAATGGG
CAAAAAGTCGAGAAGAACAGCAATCAGTTACTGTCTCAAGGTGATGAAATAACCGTTGGTGTAGGCGTGG
AATCAGATATTTTATCTCTGGTCATTTTCATAAACGACAAATTTAAGCAGTGCCTCGAGCAGAACAAAGT
TGATCGCTCTGCAGGTAAGCCAGGCAGCGGCGAGGGCAGCACCAAGGGCCTGCGTCGCGCCACCCTGGTG
GACGGCGGCACCGGCGGCAGCGAATTCGTTAACAGATCTATGTCCAAAGGAGAAGAACTGTTTACCGGTG
TTGTGCCAATTTTGGTTGAACTCGATGGTGATGTCAACGGACATAAGTTCTCAGTGAGAGGCGAAGGAGA
AGGTGACGCCACCATTGGAAAATTGACTCTTAAATTCATCTGTACTACTGGTAAACTTCCTGTACCATGG
CCGACTCTCGTAACAACGCTTACGTGGGGAGTTCAGTGCTTTTCGAGATACCCAGACCATATGAAAAGAC
ATGACTTTTTTAAGTCGGCTATGCCTGAAGGTTACGTGCAAGAAAGAACAATTTCGTTCAAAGATGATGG
AAAATATAAAACTAGAGCAGTTGTTAAATTTGAAGGAGATACTTTGGTTAACCGCATTGAACTGAAAGGA
ACAGATTTTAAAGAAGATGGTAATATTCTTGGACACAAACTCGAATACAATTTTAATAGTCATAACGTAT
ACATCACTGCTGATAAGCAAAAGAACGGAATTAAAGCGAATTTCACAGTACGCCATAATGTAGAAGATGG
CAGTGTTCAACTTGCCGACCATTACCAACAAAACACCCCTATTGGAGACGGTCCGGTACTTCTTCCTGAT
AATCACTACCTCTCAACACAAACAGTCCTGAGCAAAGATCCAAATGAAAAAGGAACAGGTGGCGGCGGAA
GTTAGTCTAGAGGGCCCGTTTAAACCCGCTGATCAGCCTCGACTGTGCCTTCTAGTTGCCAGCCATCTGT
TGTTTGCCCCTCCCCCGTGCCTTCCTTGACCCTGGAAGGTGCCACTCCCACTGTCCTTTCCTAATAAAAT
GAGGAAATTGCATCGCATTGTCTGAGTAGGTGTCATTCTATTCTGGGGGGTGGGGTGGGGCAGGACAGCA
AGGGGGAGGATTGGGAAGACAATAGCAGGCATGCTGGGGATGCGGTGGGCTCTATGGCTTCTGAGGCGGA
AAGAACCAGCTGGGGCTCTAGGGGGTATCCCC
[124 nt withheld, positions 3043-3166]
C
[91 nt withheld, positions 3168-3258]
A
[49 nt withheld, positions 3260-3308]
CCTTTGACGTTGGAGTCCACGTTCTTT
[37 nt withheld, positions 3336-3372]
ACCCTATCTCGGTCTATTCTTTTGATTTATAAGGGATTTTGCCGATTTCGGCCTATTGGTTAAAAAATGA
GCTGATTTAACAAAAATTTAACGCGAATTAATTCTGTGGAATGTGTGTCAGTTAGGGTGTGGAAAGTCCC
CAGGCTCCCCAGCAGGCAGAAGTATGCAAAGCATGCATCTCAATTAGTCAGCAACCAGGTGTGGAAAGTC
CCCAGGCTCCCCAGCAGGCAGAAGTATGCAAAGCATGCATCTCAATTAGTCAGCAACCATAGTCCCGCCC
CTAACTCCGCCCATCCCGCCCCTAACTCCGCCCAGTTCCGCCCATTCTCCGCCCCATGGCTGACTAATTT
TTTTTATTTATGCAGAGGCCGAGGCCGCCTCTGCCTCTGAGCTATTCCAGAAGTAGTGAGGAGGCTTTTT
TGGAGGCCTAGGCTTTTGCAAAAAGCTCCCGGGAGCTTATATATCCATTTTCGGATCTGATCAAGAGACA
GGATGAGGATCGTTTCGCATGATTGAACAAGATGGATTGCACGCAGGTTCTCCGGCCGCTTGGGTGGAGA
GGCTATTCGGCTATGACTGGGCACAACAGACAATCGGCTGCTCTGATGCCGCCGTGTTCCGGCTGTCAGC
GCAGGGGCGCCCGGTTCTTTTTGTCAAGACCGACCTGTCCGGTGCCCTGAATGAACTGCAGGACGAGGCA
GCGCGGCTATCGTGGCTGGCCACGACGGGCGTTCCTTGCGCAGCTGTGCTCGACGTTGTCACTGAAGCGG
GAAGGGACTGGCTGCTATTGGGCGAAGTGCCGGGGCAGGATCTCCTGTCATCTCACCTTGCTCCTGCCGA
GAAAGTATCCATCATGGCTGATGCAATGCGGCGGCTGCATACGCTTGATCCGGCTACCTGCCCATTCGAC
CACCAAGCGAAACATCGCATCGAGCGAGCACGTACTCGGATGGAAGCCGGTCTTGTCGATCAGGATGATC
TGGACGAAGAGCATCAGGGGCTCGCGCCAGCCGAACTGTTCGCCAGGCTCAAGGCGCGCATGCCCGACGG
CGAGGATCTCGTCGTGACCCATGGCGATGCCTGCTTGCCGAATATCATGGTGGAAAATGGCCGCTTTTCT
GGATTCATCGACTGTGGCCGGCTGGGTGTGGCGGACCGCTATCAGGACATAGCGTTGGCTACCCGTGATA
TTGCTGAAGAGCTTGGCGGCGAATGGGCTGACCGCTTCCTCGTGCTTTACGGTATCGCCGCTCCCGATTC
GCAGCGCATCGCCTTCTATCGCCTTCTTGACGAGTTCTTCTGAGCGGGACTCTGGGGTTCGAAATGACCG
ACCAAGCGACGCCCAACCTGCCATCACGAGATTTCGATTCCACCGCCGCCTTCTATGAAAGGTTGGGCTT
CGGAATCGTTTTCCGGGACGCCGGCTGGATGATCCTCCAGCGCGGGGATCTCATGCTGGAGTTCTTCGCC
CACCCCAACTTGTTTATTGCAGCTTATAATGGTTACAAATAAAGCAATAGCATCACAAATTTCACAAATA
AAGCATTTTTTTCACTGCATTCTAGTTGTGGTTTGTCCAAACTCATCAATGTATCTTATCATGTCTGTAT
ACCGTCGACCTCTAGCTAGAGCTTGGCGTAATCATGGTCATAGCTGTTTCCTGTGTGAAATTGTTATCCG
CTCACAATTCCACACAACATACGAGCCGGAAGCATAAAGTGTAAAGCCTGGGGTGCCTAATGAGTGAGCT
AACTCACATTAATTGCGTTGCGCTCACTGCCCGCTTTCCAGTCGGGAAACCTGTCGTGCCAGCTGCATTA
ATGAATCGGCCAACGCGCGGGGAGAGGCGGTTTGCGTATTGGGCGCTCTTCCGCTTCCTCGCTCACTGAC
TCGCTGCGCTCGGTCGTTCGGCTGCGGCGAGCGGTATCAGCTCACTCAAAGGCGGTAATACGGTTATCCA
CAGAATCAGGGGATAACGCAGGAAAGAACATGTGAGCAAAAGGCCAGCAAAAGGCCAGGAACCGTAAAAA
GGCCGCGTTGCTGGCGTTTTTCCATAGGCTCCGCCCCCCTGACGAGCATCACAAAAATCGACGCTCAAGT
CAGAGGTGGCGAAACCCGACAGGACTATAAAGATACCAGGCGTTTCCCCCTGGAAGCTCCCTCGTGCGCT
CTCCTGTTCCGACCCTGCCGCTTACCGGATACCTGTCCGCCTTTCTCCCTTCGGGAAGCGTGGCGCTTTC
TCATAGCTCACGCTGTAGGTATCTCAGTTCGGTGTAGGTCGTTCGCTCCAAGCTGGGCTGTGTGCACGAA
CCCCCCGTTCAGCCCGACCGCTGCGCCTTATCCGGTAACTATCGTCTTGAGTCCAACCCGGTAAGACACG
ACTTATCGCCACTGGCAGCAGCCACTGGTAACAGGATTAGCAGAGCGAGGTATGTAGGCGGTGCTACAGA
GTTCTTGAAGTGGTGGCCTAACTACGGCTACACTAGAAGAACAGTATTTGGTATCTGCGCTCTGCTGAAG
CCAGTTACCTTCGGAAAAAGAGTTGGTAGCTCTTGATCCGGCAAACAAACCACCGCTGGTAGCGGTGGTT
TTTTTGTTTGCAAGCAGCAGATTACGCGCAGAAAAAAAGGATCTCAAGAAGATCCTTTGATCTTTTCTAC
GGGGTCTGACGCTCAGTGGAACGAAAACTCACGTTAAGGGATTTTGGTCATGAGATTATCAAAAAGGATC
TTCACCTAGATCCTTTTAAATTAAAAATGAAGTTTTAAATCAATCTAAAGTATATATGAGTAAACTTGGT
CTGACAGTTACCAATGCTTAATCAGTGAGGCACCTATCTCAGCGATCTGTCTATTTCGTTCATCCATAGT
TGCCTGACTCCCCGTCGTGTAGATAACTACGATACGGGAGGGCTTACCATCTGGCCCCAGTGCTGCAATG
ATACCGCGAGACCCACGCTCACCGGCTCCAGATTTATCAGCAATAAACCAGCCAGCCGGAAGGGCCGAGC
GCAGAAGTGGTCCTGCAACTTTATCCGCCTCCATCCAGTCTATTAATTGTTGCCGGGAAGCTAGAGTAAG
TAGTTCGCCAGTTAATAGTTTGCGCAACGTTGTTGCCATTGCTACAGGCATCGTGGTGTCACGCTCGTCG
TTTGGTATGGCTTCATTCAGCTCCGGTTCCCAACGATCAAGGCGAGTTACATGATCCCCCATGTTGTGCA
AAAAAGCGGTTAGCTCCTTCGGTCCTCCGATCGTTGTCAGAAGTAAGTTGGCCGCAGTGTTATCACTCAT
GGTTATGGCAGCACTGCATAATTCTCTTACTGTCATGCCATCCGTAAGATGCTTTTCTGTGACTGGTGAG
TACTCAACCAAGTCATTCTGAGAATAGTGTATGCGGCGACCGAGTTGCTCTTGCCCGGCGTCAATACGGG
ATAATACCGCGCCACATAGCAGAACTTTAAAAGTGCTCATCATTGGAAAACGTTCTTCGGGGCGAAAACT
CTCAAGGATCTTACCGCTGTTGAGATCCAGTTCGATGTAACCCACTCGTGCACCCAACTGATCTTCAGCA
TCTTTTACTTTCACCAGCGTTTCTGGGTGAGCAAAAACAGGAAGGCAAAATGCCGCAAAAAAGGGAATAA
GGGCGACACGGAAATGTTGAATACTCATACTCTTCCTTTTTCAATATTATTGAAGCATTTATCAGGGTTA
TTGTCTCATGAGCGGATACATATTTGAATGTATTTAGAAAAATAAACAAATAGGGGTTCCGCGCACATTT
CCCCGAAAAGTGCCACCTGACGTCGACGGATCGGGAGATCTCCCGATCCCCTATGGTGCACTCTCAGTAC
AATCTGCTCTGATGCCGCATAGTTAAGCCAGTATCTGCTCCCTGCTTGTGTGTTGGAGGTCGCTGAGTAG
TGCGCGAGCAAAAT
